>Addgene plasmid #131542 | pCAG-T3-st1CAS9-pA | addgene full sequence | sequence record 262465 | Addgene NGS Result
AATTAACCCTCACTAAAGGGAACAAAAGCTGGAGCTCCACCGCGGTGGCGGCCGCGAATTCACTAGTGAT
TGGATCCACCATGGATTACAAGGATGACGACGATAAGATCATGGCCCCAAAGAAGAAGCGGAAGGTCGGT
ATGAGCGACCTGGTGCTGGGCCTGGACATCGGCATCGGCAGCGTGGGCGTGGGCATCCTGAACAAGGTGA
CCGGCGAGATCATCCACAAGAACAGTCGCATCTTCCCTGCTGCTCAGGCTGAGAACAACCTGGTGCGCCG
CACCAACCGCCAGGGTCGCCGGCTTGCTCGCCGCAAGAAGCACCGGCGCGTGCGCCTGAACCGCCTGTTC
GAGGAGAGCGGCCTGATCACCGACTTCACCAAGATCAGCATCAACCTGAACCCCTACCAGCTGCGCGTGA
AGGGCCTGACCGACGAGCTGAGCAACGAGGAGCTGTTCATCGCCCTGAAGAACATGGTGAAGCACCGCGG
CATCAGCTACCTGGACGACGCCAGCGACGACGGCAACAGCAGCGTGGGCGACTACGCCCAGATCGTGAAG
GAGAACAGCAAGCAGCTGGAGACCAAGACCCCCGGCCAGATCCAGCTGGAGCGCTACCAGACCTACGGCC
AGCTGCGCGGCGACTTCACCGTGGAGAAGGACGGCAAGAAGCACCGCCTGATCAACGTGTTCCCCACCAG
CGCCTACCGCAGCGAGGCCCTGCGCATCCTGCAGACCCAGCAGGAGTTCAACCCCCAGATCACCGACGAG
TTCATCAACCGCTACCTGGAGATCCTGACCGGCAAGCGCAAGTACTACCACGGCCCCGGCAACGAGAAGA
GCCGCACCGACTACGGCCGCTACCGCACCAGCGGCGAGACCCTGGACAACATCTTCGGCATCCTGATCGG
CAAGTGCACCTTCTACCCCGACGAGTTCCGCGCCGCCAAGGCCAGCTACACCGCCCAGGAGTTCAACCTG
CTGAACGACCTGAACAACCTGACCGTGCCCACCGAGACCAAGAAGCTGAGCAAGGAGCAGAAGAACCAGA
TCATCAACTACGTGAAGAACGAGAAGGCCATGGGCCCCGCCAAGCTGTTCAAGTACATCGCCAAGCTGCT
GAGCTGCGACGTGGCCGACATCAAGGGCTACCGCATCGACAAGAGCGGCAAGGCCGAGATCCACACCTTC
GAGGCCTACCGCAAGATGAAGACCCTGGAGACCCTGGACATCGAGCAGATGGACCGAGAGACCCTGGACA
AGCTGGCCTACGTGCTGACCCTGAACACCGAGCGCGAGGGCATCCAGGAGGCCCTGGAGCACGAGTTCGC
CGACGGCAGCTTCAGCCAGAAGCAGGTGGACGAGCTGGTGCAGTTCCGCAAGGCCAACAGCAGCATCTTC
GGCAAGGGCTGGCACAACTTCAGCGTGAAGCTGATGATGGAGCTGATCCCCGAGCTGTACGAGACCAGCG
AGGAGCAGATGACCATCCTGACCCGCCTGGGCAAGCAGAAGACCACCAGCAGCAGCAACAAGACCAAGTA
CATCGACGAGAAGCTGCTGACCGAGGAGATCTACAACCCCGTGGTGGCCAAGAGCGTGCGCCAGGCCATC
AAGATCGTGAACGCCGCCATCAAGGAGTACGGCGACTTCGACAACATCGTGATCGAGATGGCCCGCGAGA
CCAACGAGGACGACGAGAAGAAGGCCATCCAGAAGATCCAGAAGGCCAACAAGGACGAGAAGGACGCCGC
CATGCTGAAGGCCGCCAACCAGTACAACGGCAAGGCCGAGCTGCCCCACAGCGTGTTCCACGGCCACAAG
CAGCTGGCCACCAAGATCCGCCTGTGGCACCAGCAGGGCGAGCGCTGCCTGTACACCGGCAAGACCATCA
GCATCCACGACCTGATCAACAACAGCAACCAGTTCGAGGTGGACCACATCCTGCCCCTGAGCATCACCTT
CGACGACAGCCTGGCCAACAAGGTGCTGGTGTACGCCACCGCCAACCAGGAGAAGGGCCAGCGCACCCCC
TACCAGGCCCTGGACAGCATGGACGACGCCTGGAGCTTCCGCGAGCTGAAGGCCTTCGTGCGCGAGAGCA
AGACCCTGAGCAACAAGAAGAAGGAGTACCTGCTGACCGAGGAGGACATCAGCAAGTTCGACGTGCGCAA
GAAGTTCATCGAGCGCAACCTGGTGGACACCCTCTACGCCAGCCGCGTGGTGCTGAACGCCCTGCAGGAG
CACTTCCGCGCCCACAAGATCGACACCAAGGTGAGCGTGGTGCGCGGCCAGTTCACCAGCCAGCTGCGCC
GCCACTGGGGCATCGAGAAGACCCGCGACACCTACCACCACCACGCCGTGGACGCCCTGATCATTGCGGC
TTCTAGCCAGCTGAACCTGTGGAAGAAGCAGAAGAACACCCTGGTGAGCTACAGCGAGGACCAGCTGCTG
GACATCGAGACCGGCGAGCTGATCAGCGACGACGAGTACAAGGAGAGCGTGTTCAAGGCCCCCTACCAGC
ACTTCGTGGACACCCTGAAGAGCAAGGAGTTCGAGGACAGCATCCTGTTCAGCTACCAGGTGGACAGCAA
GTTCAACCGCAAGATCAGCGACGCCACCATCTACGCCACCCGCCAGGCCAAGGTGGGCAAGGACAAGGCC
GACGAGACCTACGTGCTGGGCAAGATCAAGGACATCTACACCCAGGACGGCTACGACGCCTTCATGAAGA
TCTACAAGAAGGACAAGAGCAAGTTCCTGATGTACCGCCACGACCCCCAGACCTTCGAGAAGGTGATCGA
GCCCATCCTGGAGAACTACCCCAACAAGCAGATCAACGATAAAGGCAAGGAGGTGCCCTGCAACCCCTTC
CTGAAGTACAAGGAGGAGCACGGCTACATCCGCAAGTACAGCAAGAAGGGCAACGGCCCCGAGATCAAGA
GCCTGAAGTACTACGACAGCAAGCTGGGCAACCACATCGACATCACCCCCAAGGACAGCAACAACAAGGT
GGTGCTGCAGAGCGTGAGCCCCTGGCGCGCCGACGTGTACTTCAACAAGACCACCGGCAAGTACGAGATC
CTGGGCCTGAAGTACGCCGACCTGCAGTTTGATAAGGGCACCGGCACCTACAAGATCAGCCAGGAGAAGT
ACAACGACATCAAGAAGAAGGAGGGCGTGGACAGCGACAGCGAGTTCAAGTTCACCCTGTACAAGAACGA
CCTTCTGCTGGTGAAGGACACCGAGACCAAGGAGCAACAGCTGTTCCGCTTCCTGAGCCGCACCATGCCC
AAGCAGAAGCACTACGTGGAGCTGAAGCCCTACGACAAGCAGAAGTTCGAGGGCGGCGAGGCCCTGATCA
AGGTGCTGGGCAACGTGGCCAACAGCGGCCAGTGCAAGAAGGGCCTGGGCAAGAGCAACATCAGCATCTA
CAAGGTGCGCACCGACGTGCTGGGCAACCAGCACATCATCAAGAACGAGGGCGACAAGCCCAAGTTGGAC
TTCAGCAGGGCTGACCCCAAGAAGAAGAGGAAGGTGTGAATCGATGGTACCTATGGGCACCAAAGAACCT
GTAAACGTTATCTTTTTAAATTGAATGTGCACAAATAAAAGWWWRRAAAARAAAAAAAAAAAAAAAAAAA
AAAAAAAAAAAAAAAAAAAAAAAAAAAAAAAAAAAAAAAAAAAAAAAAAAAAAAAAAAAAAAAAAAAAAA
AAAACTCGAGGTAGCATGCAAGTGTACGGAATTCACTCCTCAGGTGCAGGCTGCCTATCAGAAGGTGGTG
GCTGGTGTGGCCAATGCCCTGGCTCACAAATACCACTGAGATCTTTTTCCCTCTGCCAAAAATTATGGGG
ACATCATGAAGCCCCTTGAGCATCTGACTTCTGGCTAATAAAGGAAATTTATTTTCATTGCAATAGTGTG
TTGGAATTTTTTGTGTCTCTCACTCGGAAGGACATATGGGAGGGCAAATCATTTAAAACATCAGAATGAG
TATTTGGTTTAGAGTTTGGCAACATATGCCCATATGCTGGCTGCCATGAACAAAGGTTGGCTATAAAGAG
GTCATCAGTATATGAAACAGCCCCCTGCTGTCCATTCCTTATTCCATAGAAAAGCCTTGACTTGAGGTTA
GATTTTTTTTATATTTTGTTTTGTGTTATTTTTTTCTTTAACATCCCTAAAATTTTCCTTACATGTTTTA
CTAGCCAGATTTTTCCTCCTCTCCTGACTACTCCCAGTCATAGCTGTCCCTCTTCTCTTATGGAGATCCC
TCGACCTGCAGCCCAAGCTTGGCGTAATCATGGTCATAGCTGTTTCCTGTGTGAAATTGTTATCCGCTCA
CAATTCCACACAACATACGAGCCGGAAGCATAAAGTGTAAAGCCTGGGGTGCCTAATGAGTGAGCTAACT
CACATTAATTGCGTTGCGCTCACTGCCCGCTTTCCAGTCGGGAAACCTGTCGTGCCAGCGGATCCGCATC
TCAATTAGTCAGCAACCATAGTCCCGCCCCTAACTCCGCCCATCCCGCCCCTAACTCCGCCCAGTTCCGC
CCATTCTCCGCCCCATGGCTGACTAATTTTTTTTATTTATGCAGAGGCCGAGGCCGCCTCGGCCTCTGAG
CTATTCCAGAAGTAGTGAGGAGGCTTTTTTGGAGGCCTAGGCTTTTGCAAAAAGCTAACTTGTTTATTGC
AGCTTATAATGGTTACAAATAAAGCAATAGCATCACAAATTTCACAAATAAAGCATTTTTTTCACTGCAT
TCTAGTTGTGGTTTGTCCAAACTCATCAATGTATCTTATCATGTCTGGATCCGCTGCATTAATGAATCGG
CCAACGCGCGGGGAGAGGCGGTTTGCGTATTGGGCGCTCTTCCGCTTCCTCGCTCACTGACTCGCTGCGC
TCGGTCGTTCGGCTGCGGCGAGCGGTATCAGCTCACTCAAAGGCGGTAATACGGTTATCCACAGAATCAG
GGGATAACGCAGGAAAGAACATGTGAGCAAAAGGCCAGCAAAAGGCCAGGAACCGTAAAAAGGCCGCGTT
GCTGGCGTTTTTCCATAGGCTCCGCCCCCCTGACGAGCATCACAAAAATCGACGCTCAAGTCAGAGGTGG
CGAAACCCGACAGGACTATAAAGATACCAGGCGTTTCCCCCTGGAAGCTCCCTCGTGCGCTCTCCTGTTC
CGACCCTGCCGCTTACCGGATACCTGTCCGCCTTTCTCCCTTCGGGAAGCGTGGCGCTTTCTCATAGCTC
ACGCTGTAGGTATCTCAGTTCGGTGTAGGTCGTTCGCTCCAAGCTGGGCTGTGTGCACGAACCCCCCGTT
CAGCCCGACCGCTGCGCCTTATCCGGTAACTATCGTCTTGAGTCCAACCCGGTAAGACACGACTTATCGC
CACTGGCAGCAGCCACTGGTAACAGGATTAGCAGAGCGAGGTATGTAGGCGGTGCTACAGAGTTCTTGAA
GTGGTGGCCTAACTACGGCTACACTAGAAGAACAGTATTTGGTATCTGCGCTCTGCTGAAGCCAGTTACC
TTCGGAAAAAGAGTTGGTAGCTCTTGATCCGGCAAACAAACCACCGCTGGTAGCGGTGGTTTTTTTGTTT
GCAAGCAGCAGATTACGCGCAGAAAAAAAGGATCTCAAGAAGATCCTTTGATCTTTTCTACGGGGTCTGA
CGCTCAGTGGAACGAAAACTCACGTTAAGGGATTTTGGTCATGAGATTATCAAAAAGGATCTTCACCTAG
ATCCTTTTAAATTAAAAATGAAGTTTTAAATCAATCTAAAGTATATATGAGTAAACTTGGTCTGACAGTT
ACCAATGCTTAATCAGTGAGGCACCTATCTCAGCGATCTGTCTATTTCGTTCATCCATAGTTGCCTGACT
CCCCGTCGTGTAGATAACTACGATACGGGAGGGCTTACCATCTGGCCCCAGTGCTGCAATGATACCGCGA
GACCCACGCTCACCGGCTCCAGATTTATCAGCAATAAACCAGCCAGCCGGAAGGGCCGAGCGCAGAAGTG
GTCCTGCAACTTTATCCGCCTCCATCCAGTCTATTAATTGTTGCCGGGAAGCTAGAGTAAGTAGTTCGCC
AGTTAATAGTTTGCGCAACGTTGTTGCCATTGCTACAGGCATCGTGGTGTCACGCTCGTCGTTTGGTATG
GCTTCATTCAGCTCCGGTTCCCAACGATCAAGGCGAGTTACATGATCCCCCATGTTGTGCAAAAAAGCGG
TTAGCTCCTTCGGTCCTCCGATCGTTGTCAGAAGTAAGTTGGCCGCAGTGTTATCACTCATGGTTATGGC
AGCACTGCATAATTCTCTTACTGTCATGCCATCCGTAAGATGCTTTTCTGTGACTGGTGAGTACTCAACC
AAGTCATTCTGAGAATAGTGTATGCGGCGACCGAGTTGCTCTTGCCCGGCGTCAATACGGGATAATACCG
CGCCACATAGCAGAACTTTAAAAGTGCTCATCATTGGAAAACGTTCTTCGGGGCGAAAACTCTCAAGGAT
CTTACCGCTGTTGAGATCCAGTTCGATGTAACCCACTCGTGCACCCAACTGATCTTCAGCATCTTTTACT
TTCACCAGCGTTTCTGGGTGAGCAAAAACAGGAAGGCAAAATGCCGCAAAAAAGGGAATAAGGGCGACAC
GGAAATGTTGAATACTCATACTCTTCCTTTTTCAATATTATTGAAGCATTTATCAGGGTTATTGTCTCAT
GAGCGGATACATATTTGAATGTATTTAGAAAAATAAACAAATAGGGGTTCCGCGCACATTTCCCCGAAAA
GTGCCACCTGGGTCGACATTGATTATTGACTAGTTATTAATAGTAATCAATTACGGGGTCATTAGTTCAT
AGCCCATATATGGAGTTCCGCGTTACATAACTTACGGTAAATGGCCCGCCTGGCTGACCGCCCAACGACC
CCCGCCCATTGACGTCAATAATGACGTATGTTCCCATAGTAACGCCAATAGGGACTTTCCATTGACGTCA
ATGGGTGGAGTATTTACGGTAAACTGCCCACTTGGCAGTACATCAAGTGTATCATATGCCAAGTACGCCC
CCTATTGACGTCAATGACGGTAAATGGCCCGCCTGGCATTATGCCCAGTACATGACCTTATGGGACTTTC
CTACTTGGCAGTACATCTACGTATTAGTCATCGCTATTACCATGGTCGAGGTGAGCCCCACGTTCTGCTT
CACTCTCCCCATCTCCCCCCCCTCCCCACCCCCAATTTTGTATTTATTTATTTTTTAATTATTTTGTGCA
GCGATGGGGGCGGGGGGGGGGGGGGGGSGSGGCGMGGGGCGGGGCGGGGCGAGGCGGAGAGGTGCGGCGG
CAGCCAATCAGAGCGGCGCGCTCCGAAAGTTTCCTTTTATGGCGAGGCGGCGGCGGCGGCGGCCCTATAA
AAAGCGAAGCGCGCGGCGGGCGGGAGTCGCTGCGCGCTGCCTTCGCCCCGTGCCCCGCTCCGCCGCCGCC
TCGCGCCGCCCGCCCCGGCTCTGACTGACCGCGTTACTCCCACAGGTGAGCGGGCGGGACGGCCCTTCTC
CTCCGGGCTGTAATTAGCGCTTGGTTTAATGACGGCTTGTTTCTTTTCTGTGGCTGCGTGAAAGCCTTGA
GGGGCTCCGGGAGGGCCCTTTGTGCGGGGGGAGCGGCTCGGGGGGTGCGTGCGTGTGTGTGTGCGTGGGG
AGCGCCGCGTGCGGCTCCGCGCTGCCCGGCGGCTGTGAGCGCTGCGGGCGCGGCGCGGGGCTTTGTGCGC
TCCGCAGTGTGCGCGAGGGGAGCGCGGCCGGGGGCGGTGCCCCGCGGTGCGGGGGGGGCTGCGAGGGGAA
CAAAGGCTGCGTGCGGGGTGTGTGCGTGGGGGGGTGAGCAGGGGGTGTGGGCGCGTCGGTCGGGCTGCAA
CCCCCCCTGCACCCCCCTCCCCGAGTTGCTGAGCACGGCCCGGCTTCGGGTGCGGGGCTCCGTACGGGGC
GTGGCGCGGGGCTCGCCGTGCCGGGCGGGGGGTGGCGGCAGGTGGGGGTGCCGGGCGGGGCGGGGCCGCC
TCGGGCCGGGGAGGGCTCGGGGGAGGGGCGCGGCGGCCCCCGGAGCGCCGGCGGCTGTCGAGGCGCGGCG
AGCCGCAGCCATTGCCTTTTATGGTAATCGTGCGAGAGGGCGCAGGGACTTCCTTTGTCCCAAATCTGTG
CGGAGCCGAAATCTGGGAGGCGCCGCCGCACCCCCTCTAGCGGGCGCGGGGCGAAGCGGTGCGGCGCCGG
CAGGAAGGAAATGGGCGGGGAGGGCCTTCGTGCGTCGCCGCGCCGCCGTCCCCTTCTCCCTCTCCAGCCT
CGGGGCTGTCCGCGGGGGGACGGCTGCCTTCGGGGGGGACGGGGCAGGGCGGGGTTCGGCTTCTGGCGTG
TGACCGGCGGCTCTAGAGCCTCTGCTAACCATGTTCATGCCTTCTTCTTTTTCCTACAGCTCCTGGGCAA
CGTGCTGGTTATTGTGCTGTCTCATCATTTTGGCAAAGAATTCGA
Features (pLannotate 1.2.2; 21 found; start..end, strand, type, name):
      1..19      +  promoter       T3 promoter: promoter for bacteriophage T3 RNA polymerase
     32..55      +  misc_feature   MCS (fragment): pBluescript multiple cloning site
     84..110     +  CDS            3xFLAG (fragment): three tandem FLAG® epitope tags
    141..3503    +  CDS            St1Cas9: Cas9 endonuclease from the Streptococcus thermophilus Type II CRISPR/Cas system (Esvelt et al., 2013) generates RNA-guided double strand breaks in DNA
   3739..3816    +  CDS            HBB (fragment): HBB_PONPY - Experimental evidence at transcript level: Swiss-Prot protein existence level 2. Involved in oxygen transport from the lung to the various peripheral tissues. From Pongo pygmaeus (Bornean orangutan).
   3887..3942    +  polyA_signal   β-globin poly(A) signal: rabbit β-globin polyadenylation signal (Gil and Proudfoot, 1987)
   4327..4343    -  protein_bind   lac operator: The lac repressor binds to the lac operator to inhibit transcription in E. coli. This inhibition can be relieved by adding lactose or isopropyl-β-D-thiogalactopyranoside (IPTG). lac repressor encoded by lacI
   4351..4381    -  promoter       lac promoter: promoter for the E. coli lac operon
   4396..4417    -  protein_bind   CAP binding site: CAP binding activates transcription in the presence of cAMP. E. coli catabolite activator protein
   4430..4469    -  CDS            lacI (fragment): lac repressor; lacI; The lac repressor binds to the lac operator to inhibit transcription in E. coli. This inhibition can be relieved by adding lactose or isopropyl-β-D-thiogalactopyranoside (IPTG).
   4476..4498    +  promoter       SV40 promoter (fragment): SV40 enhancer and early promoter
   4522..4657    +  rep_origin     SV40 ori: SV40 origin of replication
   4677..4811    +  polyA_signal   SV40 poly(A) signal: SV40 polyadenylation signal
   4813..4867    -  CDS            lacI (fragment): lac repressor; lacI; The lac repressor binds to the lac operator to inhibit transcription in E. coli. This inhibition can be relieved by adding lactose or isopropyl-β-D-thiogalactopyranoside (IPTG).
   5050..5638    -  rep_origin     ori: high-copy-number ColE1/pMB1/pBR322/pUC origin of replication
   5809..6669    -  CDS            AmpR: β-lactamase; bla; confers resistance to ampicillin, carbenicillin, and related antibiotics
   6670..6774    -  promoter       AmpR promoter: bla
   6805..7184    +  enhancer       CMV enhancer: human cytomegalovirus immediate early enhancer
   7186..7442    +  promoter       chicken β-actin promoter: contains a 21-bp deletion relative to the standard chicken β-actin promoter
   7443..8459    +  intron         chimeric intron: chimera between introns from chicken β-actin and rabbit β-globin
   8457..8513    +  CDS            HBB (fragment): HBB_LEPEU - Experimental evidence at protein level: Swiss-Prot protein existence level 1. Involved in oxygen transport from the lung to the various peripheral tissues. From Lepus europaeus (European hare).
