[The description below was written by a language model from this plasmid's Addgene catalogue record and pLannotate feature annotations shown in this document.]
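Description:
pCAG-T3-st1CAS9-pA is a mammalian expression and CRISPR plasmid of about 8.5 kb that encodes the Cas9 nuclease of the Streptococcus thermophilus 1 type II CRISPR system. It was made from the pCAG-T3-hCAS9-pA backbone by placing a PCR-amplified, human codon-optimized St1Cas9 open reading frame between the NotI and ClaI sites. In E. coli it is maintained at high copy through a ColE1/pUC-type origin and selected with ampicillin via the β-lactamase gene. No mammalian selection marker is annotated. An SV40 origin and an SV40 poly(A) signal are present elsewhere in the backbone, along with lac promoter/operator remnants.

The expression unit is driven by the composite CAG promoter, made up of the CMV immediate-early enhancer, the chicken β-actin promoter and a chimeric β-actin/β-globin intron, which gives strong, broad expression in mammalian cells. A bacteriophage T3 promoter sits between the CAG promoter and the coding region, so the same plasmid can also act as a template for in vitro transcription of Cas9 mRNA. The St1Cas9 coding sequence carries an N-terminal Flag epitope for detection and nuclear localization signals at both ends, according to the catalogue entry. The feature table annotates only a fragment of a FLAG tag and does not call the NLS elements separately. Rabbit β-globin sequence and its polyadenylation signal follow the gene, and the catalogue also lists a polyA element at the 3′ end of the insert.

The construct supplies the nuclease only; no guide RNA cassette is annotated, so a matching St1 guide has to be provided separately. Its recorded use is expression of St1Cas9 in mammalian cells and genome modification of mouse embryos through zygote-mediated delivery.
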