Addgene plasmid #131542: pCAG-T3-st1CAS9-pA
Purpose: Expresses S. thermophilus 1-derived Cas9 nuclease in mammalian cells. Used to modify genome of mouse embroys
Depositing lab: Wataru Fujii. Publication: Zygote-mediated generation of genome-modified mice using Streptococcus thermophilus 1-derived CRISPR/Cas system. Fujii W, Kakuta S, Yoshioka S, Kyuwa S, Sugiura K, Naito K. Biochem Biophys Res Commun. 2016 Jun 16. pii: S0006-291X(16)30988-3. doi: 10.1016/j.bbrc.2016.06.070. PubMed 27318086.
Backbone
  Vector backbone: pCAG-T3-hCAS9-pA
  Total vector size (bp): 8538
  Modifications to backbone: The human codon optimized St1-Cas9 ORF, which was amplified by PCR using the plasmid (Addgene #48669), was inserted into the NotI to ClaI site of pCAG-T3-hCAS9-pA plasmid (Addgene #48625).
  Vector type: Mammalian Expression, CRISPR
Growth in bacteria
  Bacterial resistance: Ampicillin, 100 μg/mL
  Growth temperature: 37°C
  Growth strain: DH5alpha
  Copy number: High Copy
Gene/Insert
  Gene/Insert name: Codon optimized st1Cas9
  Species: Synthetic
  Insert size (bp): 3455
  Tag / fusion protein: Flag (N terminal on insert); NLS (N terminal on insert); NLS (C terminal on insert); polyA (C terminal on insert)
Resource information
  A portion of this plasmid was derived from a plasmid made by: The human codon-optimized st1Cas9 insert in this vector was amplified from plasmid M-ST1cas (George Church; Addgene #48669).
Terms and licenses: Academic/Nonprofit Terms; Industry Terms: Not Available to Industry
How to cite: pCAG-T3-st1CAS9-pA was a gift from Wataru Fujii (Addgene plasmid # 131542 ; http://n2t.net/addgene:131542 ; RRID:Addgene_131542)
